>Addgene plasmid #26484 | pJC68.2-npp-4 | depositor partial sequence | sequence record 12515 | Author sequence
CGAATTCCGTTGCTGTCGGAAAAATTTAAAACTTTTACAGTCAAAAAAGAACAATTGCTCTTTCAATAAA
TTTTTAGAAACTGCAATTGTTATTATTGAGTTATTAAAAGTGAAGTTATTTGAAGAGAATTTAGAAAGGA
AAAGGATTAGAAATAAAAGATTGAAACTATAATGAATTCATTATCAATAACCATATTCGTTTTGAGTATT
CTTGTTTCATGGGCGCAATCGGAACAGAAAAGGAGTTCGGTATTTCGGTTCGGAAAGCGAGATCAATCCA
TTGACCAGCTGACCGATGATTCGGCATTTTCAAATGTTCCAGTAGAGTCTACGAGAAGAAAGNGCGAGCA
ATTATTGTCACCATATCCAGAAAATGATCAAGATGAAAATAAACGAAGTGTAGCATTTAGGTTCGGTAAA
AGGCGCGGAGTGGCTTTTCGTTTTGGAAAACGTGGATCAGTTTTCAGATACGGGAAACGACAATCTGTTT
TCAGATATGGATAAATGATATTATTGGATTATGTTTAGTATTAAATTTTTTGGCCGAAAAAAAAAAAAAA
AAAATGCGAGCGGCCGCCACCGCGGTGGAGC
