>Addgene plasmid #26484 | pJC68.2-npp-4 | addgene partial sequence | sequence record 32676 | 26484 with T3
CGATAGCTTGATTCGAATTCCGTTGCTGTCGGAAAAATTTAAAACTTTTACAGTCAAAAAAGAACAATTG
CTCTTTCAATAAATTTTTAGAAACTGCAATTGTTATTATTGAGTTATTAAAAGTGAAGTTATTTGAAGAG
AATTTAGAAAGGAAAAGGATTAGAAATAAAAGATTGAAACTATAATGAATTCATTATCAATAACCATATT
CGTTTTGAGTATTCTTGTTTCATGGGCGCAATCGGAACAGAAAAGGAGTTCGGTATTTCGGTTCGGAAAG
CGAGATCAATCCATTGACCAGCTGACCGATGATTCGGCATTTTCAAATGTTCCAGTAGAGTCTACGAGAA
GAAATTACGAGCAATTATTGTCACCATATCCAGAAAATGATCAAGATGAAAATAAACGAAGTGTAGCATT
TAGGTTCGGTAAAAGGCGCGGAGTGGCTTTTCGTTTTGGAAAACGTGGATCAGTTTTCAGATACGGGAAA
CGACAATCTGTTTTCAGATATGGATAAATGATATTATTGGATTATGTTTAGTATTAAATTTTTTGGCCGA
AAAAAAAAAAAAAAAAATGCGAGCGGCCGCCACCGCGGTGGAGCTCCAGCTTTTGTTCCAAGGTCACTTC
TATAGTGTCACCTAAATCTC
