>Addgene plasmid #26484 | pJC68.2-npp-4 | addgene partial sequence | sequence record 32677 | 26484 with SP6
CTCACCGCGGTGGCGGCCGCTCGCATTTTTTTTTTTTTTTTTTCGGCCAAAAAATTTAATACTAAACATA
ATCCAATAATATCATTTATCCATATCTGAAAACAGATTGTCGTTTCCCGTATCTGAAAACTGATCCACGT
TTTCCAAAACGAAAAGCCACTCCGCGCCTTTTACCGAACCTAAATGCTACACTTCGTTTATTTTCATCTT
GATCATTTTCTGGATATGGTGACAATAATTGCTCGTAATTTCTTCTCGTAGACTCTACTGGAACATTTGA
AAATGCCGAATCATCGGTCAGCTGGTCAATGGATTGATCTCGCTTTCCGAACCGAAATACCGAACTCCTT
TTCTGTTCCGATTGCGCCCATGAAACAAGAATACTCAAAACGAATATGGTTATTGATAATGAATTCATTA
TAGTTTCAATCTTTTATTTCTAATCCTTTTCCTTTCTAAATTCTCTTCAAATAACTTCACTTTTAATAAC
TCAATAATAACAATTGCAGTTTCTAAAAATTTATTGAAAGAGCAATTGTTCTTTTTTGACTGTAAAAGTT
TTAAATTTTTCCGACAGCAACGGAATTCGATATCAAGCTTATCGATACCGTCGACCTCGAGAAGGTCTCC
CTTTAGTGAGGGTTAA
