[The description below was written by a language model from this plasmid's Addgene catalogue record.]
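Description:
pJC68.2-npp-4 is a bacterial cloning plasmid built on the pJC53.2 backbone (about 3.2 kb without insert), a T/A cloning vector designed for producing double-stranded RNA and sense or antisense RNA probes by in vitro transcription. It is maintained at high copy in E. coli and is selected with both ampicillin and kanamycin. The record does not name the origin of replication, and no feature table is provided, so the exact arrangement of backbone elements is not documented here.

The insert is a 591 bp fragment of npp-4 from the planarian Schmidtea mediterranea, derived from an EST clone originally held in pBluescript. In the associated study of peptide hormones in planarian germline development, npp-4 is one of the genes examined. The fragment was introduced at Eam1105I sites, which were destroyed during cloning; digestion with this enzyme is a common way to create the single-T overhangs that accept A-tailed PCR products, consistent with the T/A cloning designation.

According to the depositor comments, transcription with T7 RNA polymerase yields dsRNA, which implies that T7 promoters read into the insert from both sides so that both strands are made in one reaction. SP6 and T3 RNA polymerases each generate single-stranded transcripts, and T3 and SP6 primers are listed for sequencing from the 5′ and 3′ ends respectively. Which of these gives the antisense strand depends on insert orientation, which the record does not state. The plasmid therefore serves as a template for dsRNA for RNA interference knockdown of npp-4 and for riboprobes, as used for in situ hybridization to map its expression in planarians.
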