Addgene plasmid #26484: pJC68.2-npp-4
Depositing lab: Phillip Newmark. Depositing organization: University of Illinois at Urbana-Champaign. Publication: Genome-wide analyses reveal a role for peptide hormones in planarian germline development. Collins JJ, Hou X, Romanova EV, Lambrus BG, Miller CM, Saberi A, Sweedler JV, Newmark PA. PLoS Biol. 2010 . 8(10):e1000509. 10.1371/journal.pbio.1000509 PubMed 20967238.
Backbone
  Vector backbone: pJC53.2
  Backbone size w/o insert (bp): 3240
  Vector type: T/A Cloning Vector for dsRNA generation and the generation of sense and anti-sense probes
Growth in bacteria
  Bacterial resistance: Ampicillin and Kanamycin, 100 & 50 μg/mL
  Growth temperature: 37°C
  Growth strain: DH5alpha
  Copy number: High Copy
Gene/Insert
  Gene/Insert name: npp-4
  Species: S. mediterranea (planarian)
  Insert size (bp): 591
  GenBank ID: BK007037
  Cloning method: Restriction Enzyme; 5′ cloning site Eam1105I (destroyed during cloning); 3′ cloning site Eam1105I (destroyed during cloning)
  Sequencing primers: 5′ T3; 3′ SP6
Resource information
  A portion of this plasmid was derived from a plasmid made by: EST Pl08007a2b03 in pBluescript
Terms and licenses: Academic/Nonprofit Terms; Industry Terms: Not Available to Industry
Depositor comments: dsRNA can be generated by in vitro transcription with T7 RNA polymerase and single stranded probes can be generated with SP6 or T3 RNA polymerases.
How to cite: pJC68.2-npp-4 was a gift from Phillip Newmark (Addgene plasmid # 26484 ; http://n2t.net/addgene:26484 ; RRID:Addgene_26484)
